Addgene plasmid #57257: Dronpa-Actin-2
Purpose: Localization: Actin, Excitation: 503, Emission: 518
Depositing lab: Michael Davidson. Depositing organization: Florida State University, Tallahassee.
Backbone
  Vector backbone: Dronpa
  Backbone size w/o insert (bp): 4750
  Vector type: Mammalian Expression
  Selectable markers: Neomycin (select with G418)
Growth in bacteria
  Bacterial resistance: Kanamycin, 50 μg/mL
  Growth temperature: 37°C
  Growth strain: DH5alpha
  Copy number: High Copy
Gene/Insert
  Gene/Insert name: Actin (alt name: NM_001101.3)
  Species: H. sapiens (human)
  Mutation: Actin lacks start codon
  Entrez Gene: ACTB (a.k.a. BKRNS, BNS, BRWS1, CSMH, DDS1, PS1TP5BP1, THC8)
  Promoter: CMV
  Tag / fusion protein: Dronpa
  Cloning method: Unknown
  Sequencing primers: 5′ CMV-F; 3′ SV40pA-R
Terms and licenses: Academic/Nonprofit Terms; Industry Terms
Depositor comments: . Excitation = 503; Emission = 518
How to cite: Dronpa-Actin-2 was a gift from Michael Davidson (Addgene plasmid # 57257 ; http://n2t.net/addgene:57257 ; RRID:Addgene_57257)
