[The description below was written by a language model from this plasmid's Addgene catalogue record.]
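Description:
Dronpa-Actin-2 is a mammalian expression plasmid that produces human beta-actin (ACTB) fused to the fluorescent protein Dronpa. It is built on a Dronpa backbone of about 4.75 kb without the insert. It is maintained in E. coli as a high-copy plasmid under kanamycin selection and carries a neomycin resistance marker, so transfected mammalian cells can be selected with G418. No feature table accompanies the record, so the origin of replication and the exact arrangement of the resistance cassette are not stated.

Expression is driven by the CMV promoter, a strong constitutive promoter in most mammalian cell lines. The listed SV40pA reverse sequencing primer suggests an SV40 polyadenylation signal downstream of the coding region. The actin insert lacks its own start codon, which is consistent with Dronpa sitting at the N-terminus and supplying the initiating methionine, so that the two parts are translated as one continuous polypeptide. The record does not explicitly state the tag position or describe the linker between them, and the meaning of the "2" in the name is not explained.

Dronpa is a green fluorescent protein, recorded here with excitation at 503 nm and emission at 518 nm. It is generally known for reversible photoswitching between bright and dark states. The stated purpose is actin localization: the fusion is meant to incorporate into the actin cytoskeleton so that filamentous structures can be seen by fluorescence microscopy in living or fixed cells. Its photoswitching also makes such fusions useful for tracking protein dynamics or for super-resolution imaging, although the record does not name these applications.
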