>Addgene plasmid #57257 | Dronpa-Actin-2 | addgene partial sequence | sequence record 108917 | SV40pA-R 5'-GAAATTTGTGATGCTATTGC-3'
ATAACAGTTAACAACAACAATTGCATTCATTTTATGTTTCAGGTTCAGGGGGAGGTGTGGGAGGTTTTTT
AAAGCAAGTAAAACCTCTACAAATGTGGTATGGCTGATTATGATCTAGAGTCGCGGCCGCTTATTCAAGC
TTTGTTCTCGAGTTTCCCGAATTCCTAGAAGCATTTGCGGTGGACGATGGAGGGGCCGGACTCGTCATAC
TCCTGCTTGCTGATCCACATCTGCTGGAAGGTGGACAGCGAGGCCAGGATGGAGCCGCCGATCCACACGG
AGTACTTGCGCTCAGGAGGAGCAATGATCTTGATCTTCATTGTGCTGGGTGCCAGGGCAGTGATCTCCTT
CTGCATCCTGTCGGCAATGCCAGGGTACATGGTGGTGCCGCCAGACAGCACTGTGTTGGCGTACAGGTCT
TTGCGGATGTCCACGTCACACTTCATGATGGAGTTGAAGGTAGTTTCGTGGATGCCACAGGACTCCATGC
CCAGGAAGGAAGGCTGGAAGAGTGCCTCAGGGCAGCGGAACCGCTCATTGCCAATGGTGATGACCTGGCC
GTCAGGCAGCTCGTAGCTCTTCTCCAGGGAGGAGCTGGAAGCAGCCGTGGCCATCTCTTGCTCGAAGTCC
AGGGCGACGTAGCACAGCTTCTCCTTAATGTCACGCACGATTTCCCGCTCGGCCGTGGTGGTGAAGCTGT
AGCCGCGCTCGGTGAGGATCTTCATGAGGTAGTCAGTCAGGTCCCGGCCAGCCAGGTCCAGACGCAGGAT
GGCATGGGGGAGGGCATACCCCTCGTAGATGGGCACAGTGTGGGTGACCCCGTCACCGGAGTCCATCACG
A
