>Addgene plasmid #57257 | Dronpa-Actin-2 | addgene partial sequence | sequence record 110137 | CMV-F 5'-CGCAAATGGGCGGTAGGCGTG-3'
TGGTTTAGTGACCGTCAGATCCGCTAGCATTGCCACCATGGTGAGTGTGATTAAACCAGACATGAAGATC
AAGCTGCGTATGGAAGGCGCTGTAAATGGACACCCGTTCGCGATTGAAGGAGTTGGCCTTGGGAAGCCTT
TCGAGGGAAAACAGAGTATGGACCTTAAAGTCAAAGAAGGCGGACCTCTGCCTTTCGCCTATGACATCTT
GACAACTGTGTTCTGTTACGGCAACAGGGTATTCGCCAAATACCCAGAAAATATAGTAGACTATTTCAAG
CAGTCGTTTCCTGAGGGCTACTCTTGGGAACGAAGCATGAATTACGAAGACGGGGGCATTTGTAACGCGA
CAAACGACATAACCCTGGATGGTGACTGTTATATCTATGAAATTCGATTTGATGGTGTGAACTTTCCTGC
CAATGGTCCAGTTATGCAGAAGAGGACTGTGAAATGGGAGCCATCCACTGAGAAATTGTATGTGCGTGAT
GGAGTGCTGAAGGGTGATGTTAACATGGCTCTGTCGCTTGAAGGAGGTGGCCATTACCGATGTGACTTCA
AAACTACTTATAAAGCTAAGAAGGTTGTCCAGTTGCCAGACTATCACTTTGTGGACCACCACATTGAGAT
TAAAAGCCACGACAAAGATTACAGTAATGTTAATCTGCATGAGCACGCCGAAGCGCATTCTGAGCTGCCG
AGGCAGGCCAAGGGATCCGATGATGATATCGCCGCGCTCGTCGTCGACAACGGCTCCGGCATGTGCAAGG
CCGGCTTCGCGGGCGACGAT
