>Addgene plasmid #57257 | Dronpa-Actin-2 | depositor partial sequence | sequence record 110139 | insert sequence
GACGTCAGATCCGCTAGCATTGCCACCATGGTGAGTGTGATTAAACCAGACATGAAGATCAAGCTGCGTA
TGGAAGGCGCTGTAAATGGACACCCGTTCGCGATTGAAGGAGTTGGCCTTGGGAAGCCTTTCGAGGGAAA
ACAGAGTATGGACCTTAAAGTCAAAGAAGGCGGACCTCTGCCTTTCGCCTATGACATCTTGACAACTGTG
TTCTGTTACGGCAACAGGGTATTCGCCAAATACCCAGAAAATATAGTAGACTATTTCAAGCAGTCGTTTC
CTGAGGGCTACTCTTGGGAACGAAGCATGAATTACGAAGACGGGGGCATTTGTAACGCGACAAACGACAT
AACCCTGGATGGTGACTGTTATATCTATGAAATTCGATTTGATGGTGTGAACTTTCCTGCCAATGGTCCA
GTTATGCAGAAGAGGACTGTGAAATGGGAGCCATCCACTGAGAAATTGTATGTGCGTGATGGAGTGCTGA
AGGGTGATGTTAACATGGCTCTGTCGCTTGAAGGAGGTGGCCATTACCGATGTGACTTCAAAACTACTTA
TAAAGCTAAGAAGGTTGTCCAGTTGCCAGACTATCACTTTGTGGACCACCACATTGAGATTAAAAGCCAC
GACAAAGATTACAGTAATGTTAATCTGCATGAGCACGCCGAAGCGCATTCTGAGCTGCCGAGGCAGGCCA
AGGGATCCGATGATGATATCGCCGCGCTCGTCGTCGACAACGGCTCCGGCATGTGCAAGGCCGGCTTCGC
GGGCGACGATGCCCCCCGGGCCGTCTTCCCCTCCATCGTGGGGCGCCCCAGGCACCAGGGCGTGATGGTG
GGCATGGGTCAGAAGGATTCCTATGTGGGCGACGAGGCCCAGAGCAAGAGAGGCATCCTCACCCTGAAGT
ACCCCATCGAGCACGGCATCGTCACCAACTGGGACGACATGGAGAAAATCTGGCACCACACCTTCTACAA
TGAGCTGCGTGTGGCTCCCGAGGAGCACCCCGTGCTGCTGACCGAGGCCCCCCTGAACCCCAAGGCCAAC
CGCGAGAAGATGACCCAGATCATGTTTGAGACCTTCAACACCCCAGCCATGTACGTTGCTATCCAGGCTG
TGCTATCCCTGTACGCCTCTGGCCGTACCACTGGCATCGTGATGGACTCCGGTGACGGGGTCACCCACAC
TGTGCCCATCTACGAGGGGTATGCCCTCCCCCATGCCATCCTGCGTCTGGACCTGGCTGGCCGGGACCTG
ACTGACTACCTCATGAAGATCCTCACCGAGCGCGGCTACAGCTTCACCACCACGGCCGAGCGGGAAATCG
TGCGTGACATTAAGGAGAAGCTGTGCTACGTCGCCCTGGACTTCGAGCAAGAGATGGCCACGGCTGCTTC
CAGCTCCTCCCTGGAGAAGAGCTACGAGCTGCCTGACGGCCAGGTCATCACCATTGGCAATGAGCGGTTC
CGCTGCCCTGAGGCACTCTTCCAGCCTTCCTTCCTGGGCATGGAGTCCTGTGGCATCCACGAAACTACCT
TCAACTCCATCATGAAGTGTGACGTGGACATCCGCAAAGACCTGTACGCCAACACAGTGCTGTCTGGCGG
CACCACCATGTACCCTGGCATTGCCGACAGGATGCAGAAGGAGATCACTGCCCTGGCACCCAGCACAATG
AAGATCAAGATCATTGCTCCTCCTGAGCGCAAGTACTCCGTGTGGATCGGCGGCTCCATCCTGGCCTCGC
TGTCCACCTTCCAGCAGATGTGGATCAGCAAGCAGGAGTATGACGAGTCCGGCCCCTCCATCGTCCACCG
CAAATGCTTCTAGGAATTCGGGAAACTCGAGAACAAAGCTTGAATAAGCGGCCGCGACTCTAGATCATAA
TCAGCCATACCACATT
